Addgene plasmid #187868: UAS-GFP::NMN-Deamidase
Purpose: Gal4/UAS expression of GFP::NMN-Deamidase
Depositing lab: Lukas Neukomm. Depositing organization: Universite de Lausanne (UNIL). Publication: The NAD(+) precursor NMN activates dSarm to trigger axon degeneration in Drosophila. Llobet Rosell A, Paglione M, Gilley J, Kocia M, Perillo G, Gasparrini M, Cialabrini L, Raffaelli N, Angeletti C, Orsomando G, Wu PH, Coleman MP, Loreto A, Neukomm LJ. Elife. 2022 Dec 7;11:e80245. doi: 10.7554/eLife.80245. PubMed 36476387.
Backbone
  Vector backbone: pCASPR (attB)
  Backbone size w/o insert (bp): 8700
  Total vector size (bp): 9200
  Vector type: Insect Expression
Growth in bacteria
  Bacterial resistance: Ampicillin, 100 μg/mL
  Growth temperature: 37°C
  Growth strain: DH5alpha
  Copy number: Unknown
Gene/Insert
  Gene/Insert name: NMN-Deamidase
  Insert size (bp): 495
  Tag / fusion protein: GFP (N terminal on insert)
Terms and licenses: Academic/Nonprofit Terms; Industry Terms: Not Available to Industry
How to cite: UAS-GFP::NMN-Deamidase was a gift from Lukas Neukomm (Addgene plasmid # 187868 ; http://n2t.net/addgene:187868 ; RRID:Addgene_187868)
