[The description below was written by a language model from this plasmid's Addgene catalogue record and pLannotate feature annotations shown in this document.]
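Description:
UAS-GFP::NMN-Deamidase is a Drosophila transgenesis and expression plasmid of about 9.2 kb, built on a backbone recorded as pCASPR (attB) and catalogued as an insect expression vector. In E. coli it is maintained through a high-copy ColE1/pUC-type origin and selected with ampicillin via the β-lactamase gene. An f1 origin, T7 and T3 promoters, and lacZα/lac promoter remnants are also annotated; these are typical leftovers of a phagemid cloning backbone. For fly work, the plasmid carries a φC31 attB site, which allows integrase-mediated insertion into a genomic attP landing site. It also carries the mini-white gene, an eye-colour marker used to identify transformants. A single loxP site lies between mini-white and the expression cassette. No P-element ends appear in the feature table.

The payload is a Gal4-responsive cassette. Five tandem UAS Gal4-binding sites sit upstream of the Drosophila hsp70Bb promoter, so transcription depends on a Gal4 driver and can be restricted to chosen tissues or cell types. This drives EGFP followed closely by the E. coli pncC coding sequence (about 0.5 kb), matching the recorded N-terminal GFP tag on the insert. PncC is an NMN aminohydrolase, which deamidates nicotinamide mononucleotide, and the GFP fusion allows the enzyme's expression to be visualised. No terminator or polyadenylation element is annotated downstream of the fusion, so the record does not identify the 3' processing signal. The stated purpose is Gal4/UAS expression of the fusion. The associated publication concerns NMN as an activator of dSarm in axon degeneration, which suggests the construct is used to lower NMN levels in fly neurons.
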