Features (pLannotate 1.2.2; 19 found; start..end, strand, type, name):
    110..538     -  rep_origin     f1 ori (sequence partly withheld): f1 bacteriophage origin of replication; arrow indicates direction of (+) strand synthesis
    543..700     -  CDS            lacZα (fragment): LacZα fragment of β-galactosidase; lacZ fragment
    703..721     +  promoter       T7 promoter: promoter for bacteriophage T7 RNA polymerase
    746..4865    +  gene           mini-white: white; This modified version of the white gene lacks part of the first intron.
   4872..4905    -  protein_bind   loxP: Cre-mediated recombination occurs in the 8-bp core sequence (GCATACAT). Cre recombinase
   4918..4939    -  misc_feature   MCS (fragment): pUC18/19 multiple cloning site
   4938..5032    +  protein_bind   5X UAS: five tandem copies of the "ScaI site" 17-mer CGGAGTACTGTCCTCCG, an upstream activating sequence (UAS) that efficiently binds yeast Gal4 (Webster et al., 1988; Pfeiffer et al., 2010) GAL4
   5051..5289    +  promoter       hsp70 promoter: Drosophila melanogaster hsp70Bb promoter
   5313..6029    +  CDS            EGFP: EGFP is a basic (constitutively fluorescent) green fluorescent protein published in 1996, derived from Aequorea victoria. It is reported to be a rapidly-maturing weak dimer with moderate acid sensitivity.
   6045..6536    +  CDS            pncC: PNCC_ECOLI - Also known as ygaD. Experimental evidence at protein level: Swiss-Prot protein existence level 1. Has nicotinamidemononucleotide (NMN) aminohydrolase activity, not active on other substrates. From Escherichia coli (strain K12).
   6863..6932    +  protein_bind   attB: attB site for the φC31 integrase (Groth et al., 2000) phage φC31 integrase
   7151..7169    -  promoter       T3 promoter: promoter for bacteriophage T3 RNA polymerase
   7214..7230    -  protein_bind   lac operator: The lac repressor binds to the lac operator to inhibit transcription in E. coli. This inhibition can be relieved by adding lactose or isopropyl-β-D-thiogalactopyranoside (IPTG). lac repressor encoded by lacI
   7238..7268    -  promoter       lac promoter: promoter for the E. coli lac operon
   7283..7304    -  protein_bind   CAP binding site: CAP binding activates transcription in the presence of cAMP. E. coli catabolite activator protein
   7317..7409    -  CDS            lacI (fragment): lac repressor; lacI; The lac repressor binds to the lac operator to inhibit transcription in E. coli. This inhibition can be relieved by adding lactose or isopropyl-β-D-thiogalactopyranoside (IPTG).
   7592..8180    -  rep_origin     ori: high-copy-number ColE1/pMB1/pBR322/pUC origin of replication
   8351..9211    -  CDS            AmpR: β-lactamase; bla; confers resistance to ampicillin, carbenicillin, and related antibiotics
   9212..57      -  promoter       AmpR promoter (across the origin): bla
>Addgene plasmid #187868 | UAS-GFP::NMN-Deamidase | addgene full sequence | sequence record 372229 | Addgene NGS Result
CATGAGCGGATACATATTTGAATGTATTTAGAAAAATAAACAAATAGGGGTTCCGCGCACATTTCCCCGA
AAAGTGCCACCTAAATTGTAAGCGTTAATATTTTGTTAAAATTCGCGTTAAATTTTTGTTAAATCAGCTC
ATTTTTTAACCAATAGGCCGAAATCGGCAAAATCCCTTATAAATCAAAAGAATAGACCGAGATAGGGT
[37 nt withheld, positions 209-245]
AAAGAACGTGGACTCCAACGTCAAAGG
[49 nt withheld, positions 273-321]
T
[91 nt withheld, positions 323-413]
G
[124 nt withheld, positions 415-538]
CCCATTCGCCATTCAGGCTGCGCAACTGTTGGGAAGGGCGATCGGTGCGGGCCTCTTCGCTATTACGCCA
GCTGGCGAAAGGGGGATGTGCTGCAAGGCGATTAAGTTGGGTAACGCCAGGGTTTTCCCAGTCACGACGT
TGTAAAACGACGGCCAGTGAATTGTAATACGACTCACTATAGGGCGAATTGGGTACGTACCGGGCCCCTA
GTATGTATGTAAGTTAATAAAACCCATTTTTGCGGAAAGTAGATAAAAAAAACATTTTTTTTTTTTACTG
CACTGGATATCATTGAACTTATCTGATCAGTTTTAAATTTACTTCGATCCAAGGGTATTTGATGTACCAG
GTTCTTTCGATTACCTCTCACTCAAAATGACATTCCACTCAAAGTCAGCGCTGTTTGCCTCCTTCTCTGT
CCACAGAAATATCGCCGTCTCTTTCGCCGCTGCGTCCGCTATCTCTTTCGCCACCGTTTGTAGCGTTACG
TAGCGTCAATGTCCGCCTTCAGTTGCATTTTGTCAGCGGTTTCGTGACGAAGCTCCAAGCGGTTTACGCC
ATCAATTAAACACAAAGTGCTGTGCCAAAACTCCTCTCGCTTCTTATTTTTGTTTGTTTTTTGAGTGATT
GGGGTGGTGATTGGTTTTGGGTGGGTAAGCAGGGGAAAGTGTGAAAAATCCCGGCAATGGGCCAAGAGGA
TCAGGAGCTATTAATTCGCGGAGGCAGCAAACACCCATCTGCCGAGCATCTGAACAATGTGAGTAGTACA
TGTGCATACATCTTAAGTTCACTTGATCTATAGGAACTGCGATTGCAACATCAAATTGTCTGCGGCGTGA
GAACTGCGACCCACAAAAATCCCAAACCGCAATTGCACAAACAAATAGTGACACGAAACAGATTATTCTG
GTAGCTGTTCTCGCTATATAAGACAATTTTTGAGATCATATCATGATCAAGACATCTAAAGGCATTCATT
TTCGACTATATTCTTTTTTACAAAAAATATAACAACCAGATATTTTAAGCTGATCCTAGATGCACAAAAA
ATAAATAAAAGTATAAACCTACTTCGTAGGATACTTCGGGGTACTTTTTGTTCGGGGTTAGATGAGCATA
ACGCTTGTAGTTGATATTTGAGATCCCCTATCATTGCAGGGTGACAGCGGAGCGGCTTCGCAGAGCTGCA
TTAACCAGGGCTTCGGGCAGGCCAAAAACTACGGCACGCTCCGGCCACCCAGTCCGCCGGAGGACTCCGG
TTCAGGGAGCGGCCAACTAGCCGAGAACCTCACCTATGCCTGGCACAATATGGACATCTTTGGGGCGGTC
AATCAGCCGGGCTCCGGATGGCGGCAGCTGGTCAACCGGACACGCGGACTATTCTGCAACGAGCGACACA
TACCGGCGCCCAGGAAACATTTGCTCAAGAACGGTGAGTTTCTATTCGCAGTCGGCTGATCTGTGTGAAA
TCTTAATAAAGGGTCCAATTACCAATTTGAAACTCAGTTTGCGGCGTGGCCTATCCGGGCGAACTTTTGG
CCGTGATGGGCAGTTCCGGTGCCGGAAAGACGACCCTGCTGAATGCCCTTGCCTTTCGATCGCCGCAGGG
CATCCAAGTATCGCCATCCGGGATGCGACTGCTCAATGGCCAACCTGTGGACGCCAAGGAGATGCAGGCC
AGGTGCGCCTATGTCCAGCAGGATGACCTCTTTATCGGCTCCCTAACGGCCAGGGAACACCTGATTTTCC
AAGCCATGGTGCGGATGCCACGACATCTGACCTATCGGCAGCGAGTGGCCCGCGTGGATCAGGTGATCCA
GGAGCTTTCGCTCAGCAAATGTCAGCACACGATCATCGGTGTGCCCGGCAGGGTGAAAGGTCTGTCCGGC
GGAGAAAGGAAGCGTCTGGCATTCGCCTCCGAGGCTCTAACCGATCCGCCGCTTCTGATCTGCGATGAGC
CCACCTCCGGACTGGACTCCTTTACCGCCCACAGCGTCGTCCAGGTGCTGAAGAAGCTGTCGCAGAAGGG
CAAGACCGTCATCCTGACCATTCATCAGCCGTCTTCCGAGCTGTTTGAGCTCTTTGACAAGATCCTTCTG
ATGGCCGAGGGCAGGGTAGCTTTCTTGGGCACTCCCAGCGAAGCCGTCGACTTCTTTTCCTAGTGAGTTC
GATGTGTTTATTAAGGGTATCTAGTATTACATAACATCTCAACTCCTATCCAGCGTGGGTGCCCAGTGTC
CTACCAACTACAATCCGGCGGACTTTTACGTACAGGTGTTGGCCGTTGTGCCCGGACGGGAGATCGAGTC
CCGTGATCGGATCGCCAAGATATGCGACAATTTTGCCATTAGCAAAGTAGCCCGGGATATGGAGCAGTTG
TTGGCCACCAAAAATCTGGAGAAGCCACTGGAGCAGCCGGAGAATGGGTACACCTACAAGGCCACCTGGT
TCATGCAGTTCCGGGCGGTCCTGTGGCGATCCTGGCTGTCGGTGCTCAAGGAACCACTCCTCGTAAAAGT
GCGACTTATTCAGACAACGGTGAGTGGTTCCAGTGGAAACAAATGATATAACGCTTACAATTCTTGGAAA
CAAATTCGCTAGATTTTAGATAGAATTGCCTGATTCCACACCCTTCTTAGTTTTTTTCAATGAGATGTAT
AGTTTATAGTTTTGCAGAAGATAAATAAATTTCATTTAACTCGCGAATATTAATGAGATGCGAGTAACAT
TTTAATTTGCAGATGGTTGCCATCTTGATTGGCCTCATCTTTTTGGGCCAACAACTCACGCAAGTGGGTG
TGATGAATATCAACGGAGCCATCTTCCTCTTCCTGACCAACATGACCTTTCAAAACGTCTTTGCCACGAT
AAATGTAAGTCATGTTTAGAATACATTTGCATTTCAATAATTTACTAACTTTCTAATGAATCGATTCGAT
TTAGGTGTTCACCTCAGAGCTGCCAGTTTTTATGAGGGAGGCCCGAAGTCGACTTTATCGCTGTGACACA
TACTTTCTGGGCAAAACGATTGCCGAATTGCCGCTTTTTCTCACAGTGCCACTGGTCTTCACGGCGATTG
CCTATCCGATGATCGGACTGCGGGCCGGAGTGCTGCACTTCTTCAACTGCCTGGCGCTGGTCACTCTGGT
GGCCAATGTGTCAACGTCCTTCGGATATCTAATATCCTGCGCCAGCTCCTCGACCTCGATGGCGCTGTCT
GTGGGTCCGCCGGTTATCATACCATTCCTGCTCTTTGGCGGCTTCTTCTTGAACTCGGGCTCGGTGCCAG
TATACCTCAAATGGTTGTCGTACCTCTCATGGTTCCGTTACGCCAACGAGGGTCTGCTGATTAACCAATG
GGCGGACGTGGAGCCGGGCGAAATTAGCTGCACATCGTCGAACACCACGTGCCCCAGTTCGGGCAAGGTC
ATCCTGGAGACGCTTAACTTCTCCGCCGCCGATCTGCCGCTGGACTACGTGGGTCTGGCCATTCTCATCG
TGAGCTTCCGGGTGCTCGCATATCTGGCTCTAAGACTTCGGGCCCGACGCAAGGAGTAGCCGACATATAT
CCGAAATAACTGCTTGTTTTTTTTTTTTACCATTATTACCATCGTGTTTACTGTTTATTGCCCCCTCAAA
AAGCTAATGTAATTATATTTGTGCCAATAAAAACAAGATATGACCTATAGAATACAAGTATTTCCCCTTC
GAACATCCCCACAAGTAGACTTTGGATTTGTCTTCTAACCAAAAGACTTACACACCTGCATACCTTACAT
CAAAAACTCGTTTATCGCTACATAAAACACCGGGATATATTTTTTATATACATACTTTTCAAATCGCGCG
CCCTCTTCATAATTCACCTCCACCACACCACGTTTCGTAGTTGCTCTTTCGCTGTCTCCCACCCGCTCTC
CGCAACACATTCACCTTTTGTTCGACGACCTTGGAGCGACTGTCGTTAGTTCCGCGCGATTCGGTTCGCT
CAAATGGTTCCGAGTGGTTCATTTCGTCTCAATAGAAATTAGTAATAAATATTTGTATGTACAATTTATT
TGCTCCAATATATTTGTATATATTTCCCTCACAGCTATATTTATTCTAATTTAATATTATGACTTTTTAA
GGTAATTTTTTGTGACCTGTTCGGAGTGATTAGCGTTACAATTTGAACTGAAAGTGACATCCAGTGTTTG
TTCCTTGTGTAGATGCATCTCAAAAAAATGGTGGGCATAATAGTGTTGTTTATATATATCAAAAATAACA
ACTATAATAATAAGAATACATTTAATTTAGAAAATGCTTGGATTTCACTGGAACTAGGCTAGCATAACTT
CGTATAATGTATGCTATACGAAGTTATGCTAGCGGATCCAAGCTTGCATGCCTGCAGGTCGGAGTACTGT
CCTCCGAGCGGAGTACTGTCCTCCGAGCGGAGTACTGTCCTCCGAGCGGAGTACTGTCCTCCGAGCGGAG
TACTGTCCTCCGAGCGGAGACTCTAGCGAGCGCCGGAGTATAAATAGAGGCGCTTCGTCTACGGAGCGAC
AATTCAATTCAAACAAGCAAAGTGAACACGTCGCTAAGCGAAAGCTAAGCAAATAAACAAGCGCAGCTGA
ACAAGCTAAACAATCTGCAGTAAAGTGCAAGTTAAAGTGAATCAATTAAAAGTAACCAGCAACCAAGTAA
ATCAACTGCAACTACTGAAATCTGCCAAGAAGTAATTATTGAATACAAGAAGAGAACTCTGAATAGGGAA
TTGGGAATTCCAACATGGTGAGCAAGGGCGAGGAGCTGTTCACCGGGGTGGTGCCCATCCTGGTCGAGCT
GGACGGCGACGTAAACGGCCACAAGTTCAGCGTGTCCGGCGAGGGCGAGGGCGATGCCACCTACGGCAAG
CTGACCCTGAAGTTCATCTGCACCACCGGCAAGCTGCCCGTGCCCTGGCCCACCCTCGTGACCACCCTGA
CCTACGGCGTGCAGTGCTTCAGCCGCTACCCCGACCACATGAAGCAGCACGACTTCTTCAAGTCCGCCAT
GCCCGAAGGCTACGTCCAGGAGCGCACCATCTTCTTCAAGGACGACGGCAACTACAAGACCCGCGCCGAG
GTGAAGTTCGAGGGCGACACCCTGGTGAACCGCATCGAGCTGAAGGGCATCGACTTCAAGGAGGACGGCA
ACATCCTGGGGCACAAGCTGGAGTACAACTACAACAGCCACAACGTCTATATCATGGCCGACAAGCAGAA
GAACGGCATCAAGGTGAACTTCAAGATCCGCCACAACATCGAGGACGGCAGCGTGCAGCTCGCCGACCAC
TACCAGCAGAACACCCCCATCGGCGACGGCCCCGTGCTGCTGCCCGACAACCACTACCTGAGCACCCAGT
CCGCCCTGAGCAAAGACCCCAACGAGAAGCGCGATCACATGGTCCTGCTGGAGTTCGTGACCGCCGCCGG
GATCACTCTCGGCATGGACGAGCTGTACAAGTCCGGACTCAGATCTACTGACAGTGAACTGATGCAGTTA
AGTGAACAGGTTGGGCAGGCGCTGAAAGCCCGTGGCGCAACCGTAACAACTGCCGAGTCTTGTACCGGTG
GTTGGGTAGCGAAAGTGATTACCGATATTGCCGGTAGCTCCGCCTGGTTTGAACGCGGATTTGTCACCTA
CAGTAACGAAGCCAAAGCGCAGATGATCGGCGTACGCGAAGAGACGCTGGCGCAGCATGGCGCGGTGAGT
GAACCCGTCGTGGTGGAAATGGCGATAGGCGCACTGAAAGCGGCTCGTGCTGATTATGCCGTGTCTATTA
GTGGTATCGCCGGGCCGGATGGCGGCAGTGAAGAGAAGCCTGTCGGCACCGTCTGGTTTGCTTTTGCCAC
TGCCCGCGGTGAAGGCATTACCCGGCGGGAATGCTTCAGCGGCGACCGTGATGCGGTGCGTCGTCAGGCT
ACTGCGTATGCATTGCAGACCTTGTGGCAACAATTTCTACAAAACACTTGAGACGTCTATCGATACCGTC
GACTAAAGCCAAATAGAAAATTATTCAGTTCCTGGCTTAAGTTTTTAAAAGTGATATTATTTATTTGGTT
GTAACCAACCAAAAGAATGTAAATAACTAATACATAATTATGTTAGTTTTAAGTTAGCAACAAATTGATT
TTAGCTATATTAGCTACTTGGTTAATAAATAGAATATATTTATTTAAAGATAATTGCGTTTTTATTGTCA
GGGAGTGAGTTTGCTTAAAAACTCGTTTAGATCCGCGGCCGCGGCTCGAGGGTACCTCTAGAGATCCACT
AGTGTCGACGATGTAGGTCACGGTCTCGAAGCCGCGGTGCGGGTGCCAGGGCGTGCCCTTGGGCTCCCCG
GGCGCGTACTCCACCTCACCCATCTGGTCCATCATGATGAACGGGTCGAGGTGGCGGTAGTTGATCCCGG
CGAACGCGCGGCGCACCGGGAAGCCCTCGCCCTCGAAACCGCTGGGCGCGGTGGTCACGGTGAGCACGGG
ACGTGCGACGGCGTCGGCGGGTGCGGATACGCGGGGCAGCGTCAGCGGGTTCTCGACGGTCACGGCGGGC
ATGTCGACACTAGTTCTAGCCAGCTTTTGTTCCCTTTAGTGAGGGTTAATTTCGAGCTTGGCGTAATCAT
GGTCATAGCTGTTTCCTGTGTGAAATTGTTATCCGCTCACAATTCCACACAACATACGAGCCGGAAGCAT
AAAGTGTAAAGCCTGGGGTGCCTAATGAGTGAGCTAACTCACATTAATTGCGTTGCGCTCACTGCCCGCT
TTCCAGTCGGGAAACCTGTCGTGCCAGCTGCATTAATGAATCGGCCAACGCGCGGGGAGAGGCGGTTTGC
GTATTGGGCGCTCTTCCGCTTCCTCGCTCACTGACTCGCTGCGCTCGGTCGTTCGGCTGCGGCGAGCGGT
ATCAGCTCACTCAAAGGCGGTAATACGGTTATCCACAGAATCAGGGGATAACGCAGGAAAGAACATGTGA
GCAAAAGGCCAGCAAAAGGCCAGGAACCGTAAAAAGGCCGCGTTGCTGGCGTTTTTCCATAGGCTCCGCC
CCCCTGACGAGCATCACAAAAATCGACGCTCAAGTCAGAGGTGGCGAAACCCGACAGGACTATAAAGATA
CCAGGCGTTTCCCCCTGGAAGCTCCCTCGTGCGCTCTCCTGTTCCGACCCTGCCGCTTACCGGATACCTG
TCCGCCTTTCTCCCTTCGGGAAGCGTGGCGCTTTCTCATAGCTCACGCTGTAGGTATCTCAGTTCGGTGT
AGGTCGTTCGCTCCAAGCTGGGCTGTGTGCACGAACCCCCCGTTCAGCCCGACCGCTGCGCCTTATCCGG
TAACTATCGTCTTGAGTCCAACCCGGTAAGACACGACTTATCGCCACTGGCAGCAGCCACTGGTAACAGG
ATTAGCAGAGCGAGGTATGTAGGCGGTGCTACAGAGTTCTTGAAGTGGTGGCCTAACTACGGCTACACTA
GAAGAACAGTATTTGGTATCTGCGCTCTGCTGAAGCCAGTTACCTTCGGAAAAAGAGTTGGTAGCTCTTG
ATCCGGCAAACAAACCACCGCTGGTAGCGGTGGTTTTTTTGTTTGCAAGCAGCAGATTACGCGCAGAAAA
AAAGGATCTCAAGAAGATCCTTTGATCTTTTCTACGGGGTCTGACGCTCAGTGGAACGAAAACTCACGTT
AAGGGATTTTGGTCATGAGATTATCAAAAAGGATCTTCACCTAGATCCTTTTAAATTAAAAATGAAGTTT
TAAATCAATCTAAAGTATATATGAGTAAACTTGGTCTGACAGTTACCAATGCTTAATCAGTGAGGCACCT
ATCTCAGCGATCTGTCTATTTCGTTCATCCATAGTTGCCTGACTCCCCGTCGTGTAGATAACTACGATAC
GGGAGGGCTTACCATCTGGCCCCAGTGCTGCAATGATACCGCGAGACCCACGCTCACCGGCTCCAGATTT
ATCAGCAATAAACCAGCCAGCCGGAAGGGCCGAGCGCAGAAGTGGTCCTGCAACTTTATCCGCCTCCATC
CAGTCTATTAATTGTTGCCGGGAAGCTAGAGTAAGTAGTTCGCCAGTTAATAGTTTGCGCAACGTTGTTG
CCATTGCTACAGGCATCGTGGTGTCACGCTCGTCGTTTGGTATGGCTTCATTCAGCTCCGGTTCCCAACG
ATCAAGGCGAGTTACATGATCCCCCATGTTGTGCAAAAAAGCGGTTAGCTCCTTCGGTCCTCCGATCGTT
GTCAGAAGTAAGTTGGCCGCAGTGTTATCACTCATGGTTATGGCAGCACTGCATAATTCTCTTACTGTCA
TGCCATCCGTAAGATGCTTTTCTGTGACTGGTGAGTACTCAACCAAGTCATTCTGAGAATAGTGTATGCG
GCGACCGAGTTGCTCTTGCCCGGCGTCAATACGGGATAATACCGCGCCACATAGCAGAACTTTAAAAGTG
CTCATCATTGGAAAACGTTCTTCGGGGCGAAAACTCTCAAGGATCTTACCGCTGTTGAGATCCAGTTCGA
TGTAACCCACTCGTGCACCCAACTGATCTTCAGCATCTTTTACTTTCACCAGCGTTTCTGGGTGAGCAAA
AACAGGAAGGCAAAATGCCGCAAAAAAGGGAATAAGGGCGACACGGAAATGTTGAATACTCATACTCTTC
CTTTTTCAATATTATTGAAGCATTTATCAGGGTTATTGTCT
